Addgene plasmid #40888: pLKO.1puro-shKIBRA-A
Depositing lab: Paul Reynolds. Depositing organization: University of St. Andrews. Publication: KIBRA exhibits MST-independent functional regulation of the Hippo signaling pathway in mammals. Moleirinho S, Chang N, Sims AH, Tilston-Lunel AM, Angus L, Steele A, Boswell V, Barnett SC, Ormandy C, Faratian D, Gunn-Moore FJ, Reynolds PA. Oncogene. 2012 May 21. doi: 10.1038/onc.2012.196. PubMed 22614006.
Backbone
  Vector backbone: pLKO.1 puro
  Backbone manufacturer: Addgene 8453
  Backbone size w/o insert (bp): 7032
  Total vector size (bp): 7079
  Vector type: Mammalian Expression, Lentiviral, RNAi
  Selectable markers: Puromycin
Growth in bacteria
  Bacterial resistance: Ampicillin, 100 μg/mL
  Growth temperature: 37°C
  Growth strain: DH5alpha
  Copy number: High Copy
Gene/Insert
  Gene/Insert name: shKIBRA-A (alt name: WWC1)
  gRNA/shRNA sequence: GCTTCACTGACCTCTACTA
  Species: H. sapiens (human)
  Entrez Gene: WWC1 (a.k.a. HBEBP3, HBEBP36, KIBRA, MEMRYQTL, PPP1R168)
  Cloning method: Restriction Enzyme; 5′ cloning site AgeI (destroyed during cloning); 3′ cloning site EcoRI (not destroyed)
  Sequencing primers: 5′ pLKO.1 seq
Terms and licenses: Academic/Nonprofit Terms; Industry Terms: Not Available to Industry
How to cite: pLKO.1puro-shKIBRA-A was a gift from Paul Reynolds (Addgene plasmid # 40888 ; http://n2t.net/addgene:40888 ; RRID:Addgene_40888)
