[The description below was written by a language model from this plasmid's Addgene catalogue record.]
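Description:
pLKO.1puro-shKIBRA-A is a lentiviral RNAi plasmid built on the pLKO.1 puro backbone, carrying a short hairpin RNA directed against human WWC1, the gene encoding KIBRA. The hairpin-encoding oligonucleotide was inserted by restriction cloning between the AgeI and EcoRI sites of the vector; the AgeI site was destroyed in the process while EcoRI remains intact. The insert adds only a few dozen base pairs, bringing the roughly 7.0 kb backbone to about 7.1 kb. In bacteria the plasmid is maintained at high copy number under ampicillin selection.

The record does not include a feature table or name the promoters, so the regulatory elements can only be inferred from the backbone. In the standard pLKO.1 puro design, an RNA polymerase III promoter (human U6) drives the shRNA immediately upstream of the cloning sites. A separate cassette expresses the puromycin resistance gene, and both lie between lentiviral long terminal repeats together with the packaging signal. As a transfer vector it supplies only the packageable genome, so viral particles are made by providing packaging and envelope functions from separate plasmids. Transduced mammalian cells integrate the cassette and can be enriched with puromycin, the selectable marker listed in the record. This gives stable rather than transient expression of the hairpin, which is processed by the cellular RNAi machinery to deplete WWC1 transcripts.

The "A" suffix suggests it is one of a set of independent hairpins against the same gene, though the record does not describe the others. It is associated with work on KIBRA's regulation of Hippo signalling in mammalian cells, where it serves as a knockdown tool for loss-of-function experiments.
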