>Addgene plasmid #40888 | pLKO.1puro-shKIBRA-A | addgene partial sequence | sequence record 60102 | LKO1_5  5'-GACTATCATATGCTTACCGT-3'
TGGCTTTATATATCTTGTGGAAAGGACGAAACACCGGGCTTCACTGACCTCTACTATTCAAGAGATAGTA
GAGGTCAGTGAAGCTTTTTTGAATTCTCGACCTCGAGACAAATGGCAGTATTCATCCACAATTTTAAAAG
AAAAGGGGGGATTGGGGGGTACAGTGCAGGGGAAAGAATAGTAGACATAATAGCAACAGACATACAAACT
AAAGAATTACAAAAACAAATTACAAAAATTCAAAATTTTCGGGTTTATTACAGGGACAGCAGAGATCCAC
TTTGGCCGCGGCTCGAGGGGGTTGGGGTTGCGCCTTTTCCAAGGCAGCCCTGGGTTTGCGCAGGGACGCG
GCTGCTCTGGGCGTGGTTCCGGGAAACGCAGCGGCGCCGACCCTGGGTCTCGCACATTCTTCACGTCCGT
TCGCAGCGTCACCCGGATCTTCGCCGCTACCCTTGTGGGCCCCCCGGCGACGCTTCCTGCTCCGCCCCTA
AGTCGGGAAGGTTCCTTGCGGTTCGCGGCGTGCCGGACGTGACAAACGGAAGCCGCACGTCTCACTAGTA
CCCTCGCAGACGGACAGCGCCAGGGAGCAATGGCAGCGCGCCGACCGCGATGGGCTGTGGCCAATAGCGG
CTGCTCAGCAGGGCGCGCCGAGAGCAGCGGCCGGGAAGGGGCGGTGCGGGAGGCGGGGTGTGGGGCGGTA
GTGTGGGCCCTGTTCCTGCCCGCGCGGTGTTCCGCATTCTGCAAGCCTCCGGAGCGCACGTCGGCAGTCG
GCTCCCTCGTTGACCGAATCACCGACCTCTCTCCCCAGGGGGATCCACCGGAGCTTACC
